Addgene plasmid #32956: pEGFP-ATF6-(S1P-)
Purpose: For visualization of ATF6 in mammalian cells with a mutation in ATF6 that blocks cleavage by protease S1P. Activated protein will remain in the Golgi.
Depositing lab: Ron Prywes. Depositing organization: Columbia University. Publication: The luminal domain of ATF6 senses endoplasmic reticulum (ER) stress and causes translocation of ATF6 from the ER to the Golgi. Chen X, Shen J, Prywes R. J Biol Chem. 2002 Apr 12. 277(15):13045-52. 10.1074/jbc.M110636200 PubMed 11821395.
Backbone
  Vector backbone: pEGFP-C3
  Backbone manufacturer: Clontech
  Backbone size w/o insert (bp): 4700
  Vector type: Mammalian Expression
Growth in bacteria
  Bacterial resistance: Kanamycin, 50 μg/mL
  Growth temperature: 37°C
  Growth strain: DH5alpha
  Copy number: High Copy
Gene/Insert
  Gene/Insert name: ATF6
  Species: H. sapiens (human)
  Mutation: S1Protease site mutation: R415A/R416A
  Entrez Gene: ATF6 (a.k.a. ACHM7, ATF6A, ATP6alpha)
  Promoter: CMV
  Tag / fusion protein: EGFP (N terminal on backbone)
  Cloning method: Restriction Enzyme; 5′ cloning site HindIII (not destroyed); 3′ cloning site SalI (not destroyed)
  Sequencing primers: 5′ EGFP-C; 3′ hATF6-R (gaacccatcctcgaagttca)
Terms and licenses: Academic/Nonprofit Terms; Industry Terms: Not Available to Industry
Depositor comments: During sequencing a change of Methionine 67 to Leucine, and Methionine 313 to Isoleucine was detected. This change in the basic region should not affect experiments with this construct, but could affect DNA binding by derivatives made from this plasmid.
How to cite: pEGFP-ATF6-(S1P-) was a gift from Ron Prywes (Addgene plasmid # 32956 ; http://n2t.net/addgene:32956 ; RRID:Addgene_32956)
