[The description below was written by a language model from this plasmid's Addgene catalogue record and pLannotate feature annotations shown in this document.]
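Description:
pEGFP-ATF6-(S1P-) is a mammalian expression plasmid built on the Clontech pEGFP-C3 backbone, with a sequenced length of about 6.7 kb. It carries human ATF6 cloned between the HindIII and SalI sites of the polylinker, in frame downstream of EGFP, so the product is an N-terminally EGFP-tagged ATF6 fusion. Transcription is driven by the human cytomegalovirus immediate early enhancer and promoter and terminated by the SV40 polyadenylation signal. The plasmid replicates at high copy in E. coli from a ColE1/pUC-type origin and also contains an f1 origin. A single NeoR/KanR cassette (Tn5 aminoglycoside phosphotransferase) sits behind tandem bacterial and SV40 early promoters and is followed by the HSV TK polyadenylation signal. This arrangement gives kanamycin resistance in bacteria and can support G418 selection in mammalian cells. Several short annotated fragments (RSF ori, large T antigen, ble, bGH poly(A)) appear to be partial matches within backbone sequence rather than functional elements.

ATF6 is an ER membrane protein of the unfolded protein response. ER stress leads to proteolytic cleavage that releases its cytosolic domain, which then enters the nucleus and acts as a transcription factor. This version carries the R415A/R416A substitutions, which destroy the site-1 protease (S1P) recognition site and block that cleavage. As a result, activated protein still leaves the ER but remains in the Golgi. The construct is therefore used to visualize stress-induced ER-to-Golgi translocation of ATF6 by fluorescence, uncoupled from downstream processing. The depositor notes that sequencing also found M67L and M313I changes. The change in the basic region is not expected to affect experiments with this construct, but it could affect DNA binding in derivatives made from the plasmid.
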