Features (pLannotate 1.2.2; 17 found; start..end, strand, type, name):
      1..51      +  rep_origin     RSF ori (fragment): Plasmids containing the RSF 1030 origin of replication can be propagated in E. coli cells that contain additional plasmids with compatible origins.
    119..422     +  enhancer       CMV enhancer: human cytomegalovirus immediate early enhancer
    423..626     +  promoter       CMV promoter: human cytomegalovirus (CMV) immediate early promoter
    671..1387    +  CDS            EGFP: EGFP is a basic (constitutively fluorescent) green fluorescent protein published in 1996, derived from Aequorea victoria. It is reported to be a rapidly-maturing weak dimer with moderate acid sensitivity.
   1389..1411    +  misc_feature   MCS (fragment): multiple cloning site
   1412..3424    +  CDS            ATF6: human activating transcription factor 6, an endoplasmic reticulum (ER) protein involved in the unfolded protein response Accumulation of misfolded proteins in the ER leads to proteolytic cleavage that releases the cytosolic domain of ATF6, which enters the nucleus and acts as a transcription factor.
   3425..3451    +  misc_feature   MCS (fragment): multiple cloning site
   3468..3552    +  CDS            large T antigen (fragment): large T antigen from SV40 (simian virus 40)
   3575..3696    +  polyA_signal   SV40 poly(A) signal: SV40 polyadenylation signal
   3730..4158    -  rep_origin     f1 ori (sequence partly withheld): f1 bacteriophage origin of replication; arrow indicates direction of (+) strand synthesis
   4185..4289    +  promoter       AmpR promoter: bla
   4291..4648    +  promoter       SV40 promoter: SV40 enhancer and early promoter
   4683..5477    +  CDS            NeoR/KanR: aminoglycoside phosphotransferase from Tn5; aph(3')-II (or nptII); confers resistance to neomycin, kanamycin, and G418 (Geneticin®)
   5498..5650    +  CDS            ble (fragment): BLE_KLEPN - Experimental evidence at protein level: Swiss-Prot protein existence level 1. Binding protein with a strong affinity to the bleomycin family of antibiotics. Binds to CL990; an antimitotic-antibiotic compound. From Klebsiella pneumoniae.
   5709..5756    +  polyA_signal   HSV TK poly(A) signal: herpes simplex virus thymidine kinase polyadenylation signal (Cole and Stacy, 1985)
   5847..5863    -  polyA_signal   bGH poly(A) signal (fragment): bovine growth hormone polyadenylation signal
   6085..6673    +  rep_origin     ori: high-copy-number ColE1/pMB1/pBR322/pUC origin of replication
>Addgene plasmid #32956 | pEGFP-ATF6-(S1P-) | addgene full sequence | sequence record 226826 | Addgene NGS Result
CATGTTCTTTCCTGCGTTATCCCCTGATTCTGTGGATAACCGTATTACCGCCATGCATTAGTTATTAATA
GTAATCAATTACGGGGTCATTAGTTCATAGCCCATATATGGAGTTCCGCGTTACATAACTTACGGTAAAT
GGCCCGCCTGGCTGACCGCCCAACGACCCCCGCCCATTGACGTCAATAATGACGTATGTTCCCATAGTAA
CGCCAATAGGGACTTTCCATTGACGTCAATGGGTGGAGTATTTACGGTAAACTGCCCACTTGGCAGTACA
TCAAGTGTATCATATGCCAAGTACGCCCCCTATTGACGTCAATGACGGTAAATGGCCCGCCTGGCATTAT
GCCCAGTACATGACCTTATGGGACTTTCCTACTTGGCAGTACATCTACGTATTAGTCATCGCTATTACCA
TGGTGATGCGGTTTTGGCAGTACATCAATGGGCGTGGATAGCGGTTTGACTCACGGGGATTTCCAAGTCT
CCACCCCATTGACGTCAATGGGAGTTTGTTTTGGCACCAAAATCAACGGGACTTTCCAAAATGTCGTAAC
AACTCCGCCCCATTGACGCAAATGGGCGGTAGGCGTGTACGGTGGGAGGTCTATATAAGCAGAGCTGGTT
TAGTGAACCGTCAGATCCGCTAGCGCTACCGGTCGCCACCATGGTGAGCAAGGGCGAGGAGCTGTTCACC
GGGGTGGTGCCCATCCTGGTCGAGCTGGACGGCGACGTAAACGGCCACAAGTTCAGCGTGTCCGGCGAGG
GCGAGGGCGATGCCACCTACGGCAAGCTGACCCTGAAGTTCATCTGCACCACCGGCAAGCTGCCCGTGCC
CTGGCCCACCCTCGTGACCACCCTGACCTACGGCGTGCAGTGCTTCAGCCGCTACCCCGACCACATGAAG
CAGCACGACTTCTTCAAGTCCGCCATGCCCGAAGGCTACGTCCAGGAGCGCACCATCTTCTTCAAGGACG
ACGGCAACTACAAGACCCGCGCCGAGGTGAAGTTCGAGGGCGACACCCTGGTGAACCGCATCGAGCTGAA
GGGCATCGACTTCAAGGAGGACGGCAACATCCTGGGGCACAAGCTGGAGTACAACTACAACAGCCACAAC
GTCTATATCATGGCCGACAAGCAGAAGAACGGCATCAAGGTGAACTTCAAGATCCGCCACAACATCGAGG
ACGGCAGCGTGCAGCTCGCCGACCACTACCAGCAGAACACCCCCATCGGCGACGGCCCCGTGCTGCTGCC
CGACAACCACTACCTGAGCACCCAGTCCGCCCTGAGCAAAGACCCCAACGAGAAGCGCGATCACATGGTC
CTGCTGGAGTTCGTGACCGCCGCCGGGATCACTCTCGGCATGGACGAGCTGTACAAGTACTCAGATCTCG
AGCTCAAGCTTATGGGGGAGCCGGCTGGGGTTGCCGGCACCATGGAGTCACCTTTTAGCCCGGGACTCTT
TCACAGGCTGGATGAAGATTGGGATTCTGCTCTCTTTGCTGAACTCGGTTATTTCACAGACACTGATGAG
CTGCAATTGGAAGCAGCAAATGAGACGTATGAAAACAATTTTGATAATCTTGATTTTGATTTGGATTTGT
TACCTTGGGAGTCAGACATTTGGGACATCAACAACCAAATCTGTACAGTTAAAGATATTAAGGCAGAACC
CCAGCCACTTTCTCCAGCCTCCTCAAGTTATTCAGTCTCATCTCCTCGGTCAGTGGACTCTTATTCTTCA
ACTCAGCATGTTCCTGAGGAGTTGGATTTGTCTTCTAGTTCTCAGATGTCTCCCCTTTCCTTATATGGTG
AAAACTCTAATAGTCTCTCTTCACCGGAGCCACTGAAGGAAGATAAGCCTGTCACTGGTTCTAGGAACAA
GACTGAAAATGGACTGACTCCAAAGAAAAAAATTCAGGTGAATTCAAAACCTTCAATTCAGCCCAAGCCT
TTATTGCTTCCAGCAGCACCCAAGACTCAAACAAACTCCAGTGTTCCAGCAAAAACCATCATTATTCAGA
CAGTACCAACGCTTATGCCATTGGCAAAGCAGCAACCAATTATCAGTTTACAACCTGCACCCACTAAAGG
CCAGACGGTTTTGCTGTCTCAGCCTACTGTGGTACAACTTCAAGCACCTGGAGTTCTGCCCTCTGCTCAG
CCAGTCCTTGCTGTTGCTGGGGGAGTCACACAGCTCCCTAATCACGTGGTGAATGTGGTACCAGCCCCTT
CAGCGAATAGCCCAGTGAATGGAAAACTTTCCGTGACTAAACCTGTCCTACAAAGTACCATGAGAAATGT
CGGTTCAGATATTGCTGTGCTAAGGAGACAGCAACGTATAATAAAAAATCGAGAATCCGCTTGTCAGTCT
CGCAAGAAGAAGAAAGAATATATGCTAGGGTTAGAGGCGAGATTAAAGGCTGCCCTCTCAGAAAACGAGC
AACTGAAGAAAGAAAATGGAACACTGAAGCGGCAGCTGGATGAAGTTGTGTCAGAGAACCAGAGGCTTAA
AGTCCCTAGTCCAAAGCGAAGAGTTGTCTGTGTGATGATAGTATTGGCATTTATAATACTGAACTATGGA
CCTATGAGCATGTTGGAACAGGATTCCAGGAGAATGAATCCTAGTGTGAGCCCTGCAAATCAAGCGGCGC
ACCTTCTAGGATTTTCTGCTAAAGAGGCACAGGACACATCAGATGGTATTATCCAGAAAAACAGCTACAG
ATATGATCATTCTGTTTCAAATGACAAAGCCCTGATGGTGCTAACTGAAGAACCATTGCTTTACATTCCC
CCACCTCCTTGTCAGCCCCTAATTAATACAACAGAGTCTCTCAGGTTAAATCATGAACTTCGAGGATGGG
TTCATAGACATGAAGTAGAAAGGACCAAGTCAAGAAGAATGACAAATAATCAACAGAAAACCCGTATTCT
TCAGGGTGCTCTGGAACAGGGCTCAAATTCTCAGCTGATGGCTGTTCAATACACAGAAACCACTAGTAGT
ATCAGCAGGAACTCAGGGAGTGAGCTACAAGTGTATTATGCTTCACCCAGAAGTTATCAAGACTTTTTTG
AAGCCATCCGCAGAAGGGGAGACACATTTTATGTTGTGTCATTTCGAAGGGATCACCTGCTGTTACCAGC
TACCACCCATAACAAGACCACAAGACCAAAAATGTCAATTGTGTTACCAGCAATAAACATAAATGAGAAT
GTGATCAATGGGCAGGACTACGAAGTGATGATGCAGATTGACTGTCAGGTGATGGACACCAGGATCCTCC
ATATCAAAAGTTCGTCGGTTCCTCCTTACCTCCGAGATCAGCAGAGGAATCAAACCAACACCTTCTTTGG
CTCCCCTCCCGCAGCCACAGAGGCAACCCACGTTGTCAGCACCATCCCTGAGTCATTACAATAGGTCGAC
GGTACCGCGGGCCCGGGATCCACCGGATCTAGATAACTGATCATAATCAGCCATACCACATTTGTAGAGG
TTTTACTTGCTTTAAAAAACCTCCCACACCTCCCCCTGAACCTGAAACATAAAATGAATGCAATTGTTGT
TGTTAACTTGTTTATTGCAGCTTATAATGGTTACAAATAAAGCAATAGCATCACAAATTTCACAAATAAA
GCATTTTTTTCACTGCATTCTAGTTGTGGTTTGTCCAAACTCATCAATGTATCTTAACGCGTAAATTGTA
AGCGTTAATATTTTGTTAAAATTCGCGTTAAATTTTTGTTAAATCAGCTCATTTTTTAACCAATAGGCCG
AAATCGGCAAAATCCCTTATAAATCAAAAGAATAGACCGAGATAGGGT
[37 nt withheld, positions 3829-3865]
AAAGAACGTGGACTCCAACGTCAAAGG
[49 nt withheld, positions 3893-3941]
T
[91 nt withheld, positions 3943-4033]
G
[124 nt withheld, positions 4035-4158]
CAGGTGGCACTTTTCGGGGAAATGTGCGCGGAACCCCTATTTGTTTATTTTTCTAAATACATTCAAATAT
GTATCCGCTCATGAGACAATAACCCTGATAAATGCTTCAATAATATTGAAAAAGGAAGAGTCCTGAGGCG
GAAAGAACCAGCTGTGGAATGTGTGTCAGTTAGGGTGTGGAAAGTCCCCAGGCTCCCCAGCAGGCAGAAG
TATGCAAAGCATGCATCTCAATTAGTCAGCAACCAGGTGTGGAAAGTCCCCAGGCTCCCCAGCAGGCAGA
AGTATGCAAAGCATGCATCTCAATTAGTCAGCAACCATAGTCCCGCCCCTAACTCCGCCCATCCCGCCCC
TAACTCCGCCCAGTTCCGCCCATTCTCCGCCCCATGGCTGACTAATTTTTTTTATTTATGCAGAGGCCGA
GGCCGCCTCGGCCTCTGAGCTATTCCAGAAGTAGTGAGGAGGCTTTTTTGGAGGCCTAGGCTTTTGCAAA
GATCGATCAAGAGACAGGATGAGGATCGTTTCGCATGATTGAACAAGATGGATTGCACGCAGGTTCTCCG
GCCGCTTGGGTGGAGAGGCTATTCGGCTATGACTGGGCACAACAGACAATCGGCTGCTCTGATGCCGCCG
TGTTCCGGCTGTCAGCGCAGGGGCGCCCGGTTCTTTTTGTCAAGACCGACCTGTCCGGTGCCCTGAATGA
ACTGCAAGACGAGGCAGCGCGGCTATCGTGGCTGGCCACGACGGGCGTTCCTTGCGCAGCTGTGCTCGAC
GTTGTCACTGAAGCGGGAAGGGACTGGCTGCTATTGGGCGAAGTGCCGGGGCAGGATCTCCTGTCATCTC
ACCTTGCTCCTGCCGAGAAAGTATCCATCATGGCTGATGCAATGCGGCGGCTGCATACGCTTGATCCGGC
TACCTGCCCATTCGACCACCAAGCGAAACATCGCATCGAGCGAGCACGTACTCGGATGGAAGCCGGTCTT
GTCGATCAGGATGATCTGGACGAAGAGCATCAGGGGCTCGCGCCAGCCGAACTGTTCGCCAGGCTCAAGG
CGAGCATGCCCGACGGCGAGGATCTCGTCGTGACCCATGGCGATGCCTGCTTGCCGAATATCATGGTGGA
AAATGGCCGCTTTTCTGGATTCATCGACTGTGGCCGGCTGGGTGTGGCGGACCGCTATCAGGACATAGCG
TTGGCTACCCGTGATATTGCTGAAGAGCTTGGCGGCGAATGGGCTGACCGCTTCCTCGTGCTTTACGGTA
TCGCCGCTCCCGATTCGCAGCGCATCGCCTTCTATCGCCTTCTTGACGAGTTCTTCTGAGCGGGACTCTG
GGGTTCGAAATGACCGACCAAGCGACGCCCAACCTGCCATCACGAGATTTCGATTCCACCGCCGCCTTCT
ATGAAAGGTTGGGCTTCGGAATCGTTTTCCGGGACGCCGGCTGGATGATCCTCCAGCGCGGGGATCTCAT
GCTGGAGTTCTTCGCCCACCCTAGGGGGAGGCTAACTGAAACACGGAAGGAGACAATACCGGAAGGAACC
CGCGCTATGACGGCAATAAAAAGACAGAATAAAACGCACGGTGTTGGGTCGTTTGTTCATAAACGCGGGG
TTCGGTCCCAGGGCTGGCACTCTGTCGATACCCCACCGAGACCCCATTGGGGCCAATACGCCCGCGTTTC
TTCCTTTTCCCCACCCCACCCCCCAAGTTCGGGTGAAGGCCCAGGGCTCGCAGCCAACGTCGGGGCGGCA
GGCCCTGCCATAGCCTCAGGTTACTCATATATACTTTAGATTGATTTAAAACTTCATTTTTAATTTAAAA
GGATCTAGGTGAAGATCCTTTTTGATAATCTCATGACCAAAATCCCTTAACGTGAGTTTTCGTTCCACTG
AGCGTCAGACCCCGTAGAAAAGATCAAAGGATCTTCTTGAGATCCTTTTTTTCTGCGCGTAATCTGCTGC
TTGCAAACAAAAAAACCACCGCTACCAGCGGTGGTTTGTTTGCCGGATCAAGAGCTACCAACTCTTTTTC
CGAAGGTAACTGGCTTCAGCAGAGCGCAGATACCAAATACTGTTCTTCTAGTGTAGCCGTAGTTAGGCCA
CCACTTCAAGAACTCTGTAGCACCGCCTACATACCTCGCTCTGCTAATCCTGTTACCAGTGGCTGCTGCC
AGTGGCGATAAGTCGTGTCTTACCGGGTTGGACTCAAGACGATAGTTACCGGATAAGGCGCAGCGGTCGG
GCTGAACGGGGGGTTCGTGCACACAGCCCAGCTTGGAGCGAACGACCTACACCGAACTGAGATACCTACA
GCGTGAGCTATGAGAAAGCGCCACGCTTCCCGAAGGGAGAAAGGCGGACAGGTATCCGGTAAGCGGCAGG
GTCGGAACAGGAGAGCGCACGAGGGAGCTTCCAGGGGGAAACGCCTGGTATCTTTATAGTCCTGTCGGGT
TTCGCCACCTCTGACTTGAGCGTCGATTTTTGTGATGCTCGTCAGGGGGGCGGAGCCTATGGAAAAACGC
CAGCAACGCGGCCTTTTTACGGTTCCTGGCCTTTTGCTGGCCTTTTGCTCA
