>Addgene plasmid #32956 | pEGFP-ATF6-(S1P-) | addgene partial sequence | sequence record 39421 | EGFP-C 5'-CATGGTCCTGCTGGAGTTCGTG-3'
GCAGGAGAGCTGTACAGTACTCAGATCTCGAGCTCAAGCTTATGGGGGAGCCGGCTGGGGTTGCCGGCAC
CATGGAGTCACCTTTTAGCCCGGGACTCTTTCACAGGCTGGATGAAGATTGGGATTCTGCTCTCTTTGCT
GAACTCGGTTATTTCACAGACACTGATGAGCTGCAATTGGAAGCAGCAAATGAGACGTATGAAAACAATT
TTGATAATCTTGATTTTGATTTGGATTTGTTACCTTGGGAGTCAGACATTTGGGACATCAACAACCAAAT
CTGTACAGTTAAAGATATTAAGGCAGAACCCCAGCCACTTTCTCCAGCCTCCTCAAGTTATTCAGTCTCA
TCTCCTCGGTCAGTGGACTCTTATTCTTCAACTCAGCATGTTCCTGAGGAGTTGGATTTGTCTTCTAGTT
CTCAGATGTCTCCCCTTTCCTTATATGGTGAAAACTCTAATAGTCTCTCTTCACCGGAGCCACTGAAGGA
AGATAAGCCTGTCACTGGTTCTAGGAACAAGACTGAAAATGGACTGACTCCAAAGAAAAAAATTCAGGTG
AATTCAAAACCTTCAATTCAGCCCAAGCCTTTATTGCTTCCAGCAGCACCCAAGACTCAAACAAACTCCA
GTGTTCCAGCAAAAACCATCATTATTCAGACAGTACCAACGCTTATGCCATTGGCAAAGCAGCAACCAAT
TATCAGTTTACAACCTGCACCCACTAAAGGCCAGACGGTTTTGCTGTCTCAGCCTACTGTGGTACAACTT
CAAGCACCTGGAGTTCTGCCCTCTGCTCAGCCAGTCCTTGCTGTTGCTGGGGGAGTCACACAGCTCCCTA
ATCACGTGGTGAATGTGGTACCAGCCCCTTCAGCGAATAGCCCAGTGAATGGAAAACTTTCCGTGACTAA
ACCTGTCCTACAAAGTACCATGAGAAATG
