>Addgene plasmid #32956 | pEGFP-ATF6-(S1P-) | addgene partial sequence | sequence record 39423 | hATF6-R 5'-gaacccatcctcgaagttca-3'
ATTAGGGGCTGACAGGAGGTGGGGGAATGTAAAGCAATGGTTCTTCAGTTAGCACCATCAGGGCTTTGTC
ATTTGAAACAGAATGATCATATCTGTAGCTGTTTTTCTGGATAATACCATCTGATGTGTCCTGTGCCTCT
TTAGCAGAAAATCCTAGAAGGTGCGCCGCTTGATTTGCAGGGCTCACACTAGGATTCATTCTCCTGGAAT
CCTGTTCCAACATGCTCATAGGTCCATAGTTCAGTATTATAAATGCCAATACTATCATCACACAGACAAC
TCTTCGCTTTGGACTAGGGACTTTAAGCCTCTGGTTCTCTGACACAACTTCATCCAGCTGCCGCTTCAGT
GTTCCATTTTCTTTCTTCAGTTGCTCGTTTTCTGAGAGGGCAGCCTTTAATCTCGCCTCTAACCCTAGCA
TATATTCTTTCTTCTTCTTGCGAGACTGACAAGCGGATTCTCGATTTTTTATTATACGTTGCTGTCTCCT
TAGCACAGCAATATCTGAACCGACATTTCTCATGGTACTTTGTAGGACAGGTTTAGTCACGGAAAGTTTT
CCATTCACTGGGCTATTCGCTGAAGGGGCTGGTACCACATTCACCACGTGATTAGGGAGCTGTGTGACTC
CCCCAGCAACAGCAAGGACTGGCTGAGCAGAGGGCAGAACTCCAGGTGCTTGAAGTTGTACCACAGTAGG
CTGAGACAGCAAAACCGTCTGGCCTTTAGTGGGTGCAGGTTGTAAACTGATAATTGGTTGCTGCTTTGCC
AATGGCATAAGCGTTGGTACTGTCTGAATAATGATGGTTTTTGCTGGAACACTGGAGTTTGTTTGAGTCT
TGGGTGCTGCTGGAAGCAATAAAGGCTTGGGCTGAATTGAAGGTTTTGAATCCT
